>Addgene plasmid #128212 | pFH50 | addgene full sequence | sequence record 252902 | Addgene NGS Result
TCGCGCGTTTCGGTGATGACGGTGAAAACCTCTGACACATGCAGCTCCCGGACGTCATTGTCGATGGTCT
CATGTTGAACAAAGCACCAGTGGTCTAGTGGTAGAATAGTACCCTGCCACGGTACAGACCCGGGTTCGAT
TCCCGGCTGGTGCATTGTCTTCGCAGCTGGCACGACAGGTTTCCCGACTGGAAAGCGGGCAGTGAGCGCA
ACGCAATTAATGTGAGTTAGCTCACTCATTAGGCACCCCAGGCTTTACACTTTATGCTTCCGGCTCGTAT
GTTGTGTGGAATTGTGAGCGGATAACAATTTCACACAGGAAACAGCTATGACCATGATTACGCCAAGCTT
GCATGCCTGCAGGTCGACTCTAGAGGATCCCCGGGTACCGAGCTCGAATTCACTGGCCGTCGTTTTACAA
CGTCGTGACTGGGAAAACCCTGGCGTTACCCAACTTAATCGCCTTGCAGCACATCCCCCTTTCGCCAGCT
GGCGTAATAGCGAAGAGGCCCGCACCGATCGCCCTTCCCAACAGTTGCGCAGCCTGAATGGCGAATGGCG
CCTGATGCGGTATTTTCTCCTTACGCATCTGTGCGGTATTTCACACCGCATATGGTGCACTCTCAGTACA
ATCTGCTCTGATGCCGCATAGTTAAGCCAGCCCCGACACCCGCCAACACCCGCTGACGCGCCCTGACGGG
CTTGTCTGCTCCCGGCATCCGCTTACAGACAAGCTGTGACGAAGACAAGTTTCAGAGCTATGCTGGAAAC
AGCATAGCAAGTTGAAATTGAGACCATCATTGTCACATGTGAGCAAAAGGCCAGCAAAAGGCCAGGAACC
GTAAAAAGGCCGCGTTGCTGGCGTTTTTCCATAGGCTCCGCCCCCCTGACGAGCATCACAAAAATCGACG
CTCAAGTCAGAGGTGGCGAAACCCGACAGGACTATAAAGATACCAGGCGTTTCCCCCTGGAAGCTCCCTC
GTGCGCTCTCCTGTTCCGACCCTGCCGCTTACCGGATACCTGTCCGCCTTTCTCCCTTCGGGAAGCGTGG
CGCTTTCTCATAGCTCACGCTGTAGGTATCTCAGTTCGGTGTAGGTCGTTCGCTCCAAGCTGGGCTGTGT
GCACGAACCCCCCGTTCAGCCCGACCGCTGCGCCTTATCCGGTAACTATCGTCTTGAGTCCAACCCGGTA
AGACACGACTTATCGCCACTGGCAGCAGCCACTGGTAACAGGATTAGCAGAGCGAGGTATGTAGGCGGTG
CTACAGAGTTCTTGAAGTGGTGGCCTAACTACGGCTACACTAGAAGAACAGTATTTGGTATCTGCGCTCT
GCTGAAGCCAGTTACCTTCGGAAAAAGAGTTGGTAGCTCTTGATCCGGCAAACAAACCACCGCTGGTAGC
GGTGGTTTTTTTGTTTGCAAGCAGCAGATTACGCGCAGAAAAAAAGGATCTCAAGAAGATCCTTTGATCT
TTTCTACGGGGTCTGACGCTCAGTGGAACGAAAACTCACGTTAAGGGATTTTGGTCATGAGATTATCAAA
AAGGATCTTCACCTAGATCCTTTTAAATTAAAAATGAAGTTTTAAATCAAGCCCAATCTGAATAATGTTA
CAACCAATTAACCAATTCTGATTAGAAAAACTCATCGAGCATCAAATGAAACTGCAATTTATTCATATCA
GGATTATCAATACCATATTTTTGAAAAAGCCGTTTCTGTAATGAAGGAGAAAACTCACCGAGGCAGTTCC
ATAGGATGGCAAGATCCTGGTATCGGTCTGCGATTCCGACTCGTCCAACATCAATACAACCTATTAATTT
CCCCTCGTCAAAAATAAGGTTATCAAGTGAGAAATCACCATGAGTGACGACTGAATCCGGTGAGAATGGC
AAAAGTTTATGCATTTCTTTCCAGACTTGTTCAACAGGCCAGCCATTACGCTCGTCATCAAAATCACTCG
CATCAACCAAACCGTTATTCATTCGTGATTGCGCCTGAGCGAGACGAAATACGCGATCGCTGTTAAAAGG
ACAATTACAAACAGGAATCGAATGCAACCGGCGCAGGAACACTGCCAGCGCATCAACAATATTTTCACCT
GAATCAGGATATTCTTCTAATACCTGGAATGCTGTTTTTCCGGGGATCGCAGTGGTGAGTAACCATGCAT
CATCAGGAGTACGGATAAAATGCTTGATGGTCGGAAGAGGCATAAATTCCGTCAGCCAGTTTAGTCTGAC
CATCTCATCTGTAACATCATTGGCAACGCTACCTTTGCCATGTTTCAGAAACAACTCTGGCGCATCGGGC
TTCCCATACAAGCGATAGATTGTCGCACCTGATTGCCCGACATTATCGCGAGCCCATTTATACCCATATA
AATCAGCATCCATGTTGGAATTTAATCGCGGCCTCGACGTTTCCCGTTGAATATGGCTCATAACACCCCT
TGTATTACTGTTTATGTAAGCAGACAGTTTTATTGTTCATGATGATATATTTTTATCTTGTGCAATGTAA
CATCAGAGATTTTGAGACACGGGCCAGAGCTGCA
Features (pLannotate 1.2.2; 12 found; start..end, strand, type, name):
     83..153     +  ncRNA          tRNA: Accession: RF00005 - tRNA
    163..205     +  CDS            lacI (fragment): lac repressor; lacI; The lac repressor binds to the lac operator to inhibit transcription in E. coli. This inhibition can be relieved by adding lactose or isopropyl-β-D-thiogalactopyranoside (IPTG).
    218..239     +  protein_bind   CAP binding site: CAP binding activates transcription in the presence of cAMP. E. coli catabolite activator protein
    254..284     +  promoter       lac promoter: promoter for the E. coli lac operon
    292..308     +  protein_bind   lac operator: The lac repressor binds to the lac operator to inhibit transcription in E. coli. This inhibition can be relieved by adding lactose or isopropyl-β-D-thiogalactopyranoside (IPTG). lac repressor encoded by lacI
    345..401     -  misc_feature   MCS: pUC18/19 multiple cloning site
    398..555     +  CDS            lacZα (fragment): LacZα fragment of β-galactosidase; lacZ fragment
    561..660     -  misc_feature   bom (fragment): basis of mobility region from pBR322
    767..788     +  misc_RNA       tracrRNA (fragment): trans-activating CRISPR RNA for the Streptococcus pyogenes CRISPR/Cas9 system
    866..1454    -  rep_origin     ori: high-copy-number ColE1/pMB1/pBR322/pUC origin of replication
   1632..2441    -  CDS            KanR: aminoglycoside phosphotransferase; aph(3')-Ia; confers resistance to kanamycin in bacteria or G418 (Geneticin®) in eukaryotes
   2548..35      +  CDS            rop (fragment) (across the origin): Rop protein, which maintains plasmids at low copy number; rop
