[The description below was written by a language model from this plasmid's Addgene catalogue record and pLannotate feature annotations shown in this document.]
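Description:
pFH50 is a small (about 2.5 kb) modular cloning part plasmid from a plant genome-editing toolkit. It is built on the GenScript pUC57-Kan-mini backbone and classed as a plant expression, CRISPR and synthetic biology vector. It is propagated in E. coli at high copy from a ColE1/pUC-type origin and selected with kanamycin through the aph(3')-Ia (KanR) gene. Short annotated fragments of rop, bom and lacI appear to be backbone or cassette remnants rather than functional elements.

The synthetic insert is described as an improved sgRNA backbone for assembling tRNA-gRNA arrays, designated for Position 1 of the array and meant to be combined with the OsU6-2 promoter module pFH36. pFH50 therefore carries no annotated plant promoter of its own. The feature table shows a tRNA element, then a lacZα cassette (CAP binding site, lac promoter, lac operator, pUC multiple cloning site and lacZα fragment), then a short match to the Streptococcus pyogenes tracrRNA that marks the sgRNA scaffold. This layout suggests that the lacZα cassette is a replaceable placeholder between the tRNA and the scaffold, which would allow blue/white screening when a guide sequence is inserted, although the record does not say so or name the enzymes or overhangs used for assembly.

In tRNA-gRNA arrays, several guide units are transcribed as one RNA from a single Pol III promoter, and endogenous tRNA-processing enzymes then cut it into individual sgRNAs. pFH50 supplies the first such unit for multiplexed Cas9 editing in plants. The rice U6-2 promoter partner points to use in monocots, though the record does not name a target species.
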