Addgene plasmid #128212: pFH50
Purpose: improved sgRNA backbone for tRNA-gRNA array, Position 1, combine with OsU6-2 promoter module (pFH36)
Depositing lab: Vladimir Nekrasov. Depositing organization: Rothamsted Research. Publication: A modular cloning toolkit for genome editing in plants. Hahn F, Korolev A, Sanjurjo Loures L, Nekrasov V. BMC Plant Biol. 2020 Apr 23;20(1):179. doi: 10.1186/s12870-020-02388-2. PubMed 32326901.
Backbone
  Vector backbone: pUC57-Kan-mini
  Backbone manufacturer: GenScript
  Vector type: Plant Expression, CRISPR, Synthetic Biology
Growth in bacteria
  Bacterial resistance: Kanamycin, 50 μg/mL
  Growth temperature: 37°C
  Growth strain: DH5alpha
  Copy number: High Copy
Gene/Insert
  Gene/Insert name: improved sgRNA backbone for tRNA-gRNA array, Position 1, combine with OsU6-2 promoter module (pFH36)
  Species: Synthetic
Terms and licenses: Academic/Nonprofit Terms; Industry Terms: Not Available to Industry
How to cite: pFH50 was a gift from Vladimir Nekrasov (Addgene plasmid # 128212 ; http://n2t.net/addgene:128212 ; RRID:Addgene_128212)
